Addgene plasmid #205707: pCMV-αS-4
Purpose: Mammalian expression of alpha-synuclein tandem tetramer
Depositing lab: Randy Schekman. Depositing organization: University of California, Berkeley. Publication: Unconventional secretion of alpha-synuclein mediated by palmitoylated DNAJC5 oligomers. Wu S, Hernandez Villegas NC, Sirkis DW, Thomas-Wright I, Wade-Martins R, Schekman R. Elife. 2023 Jan 10;12:e85837. doi: 10.7554/eLife.85837. PubMed 36626307.
Backbone
  Vector backbone: pCMV
  Vector type: Mammalian Expression
Growth in bacteria
  Bacterial resistance: Kanamycin, 50 μg/mL
  Growth temperature: 37°C
  Growth strain: DH5alpha
  Copy number: Unknown
Gene/Insert
  Gene/Insert name: alpha-synuclein tandem tetramer
  Species: H. sapiens (human)
  Entrez Gene: SNCA (a.k.a. NACP, PARK1, PARK4, PD1)
  Cloning method: Gibson Cloning
Terms and licenses: Academic/Nonprofit Terms; Industry Terms: Not Available to Industry
How to cite: pCMV-αS-4 was a gift from Randy Schekman (Addgene plasmid # 205707)
