[The description below was written by a language model from this plasmid's Addgene catalogue record and pLannotate feature annotations shown in this document.]
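Description:
pCMV-αS-4 is a 5.7 kb mammalian expression plasmid on a pCMV backbone that encodes a tandem tetramer of human alpha-synuclein (SNCA). The human cytomegalovirus immediate-early enhancer and promoter sit upstream of a short multiple cloning site, followed by four consecutive copies of the SNCA coding sequence in the same orientation. Each annotated copy is 420 nt long, and neighbouring copies are separated by only nine unannotated nucleotides. That spacing is consistent with short linkers joining the repeats into one continuous polypeptide, although the record does not describe the linkers. No epitope tag or fluorescent reporter is annotated. Downstream lie a small fragment annotated as SV40 large T antigen and the SV40 polyadenylation signal, which terminates the transcript. The insert was assembled by Gibson cloning.

The plasmid replicates in E. coli from a high-copy ColE1/pUC-type origin and is selected with kanamycin. The Tn5 NeoR/KanR gene is placed behind both a bacterial bla (AmpR) promoter and the SV40 enhancer/early promoter, and it ends at an HSV TK poly(A) signal. This dual arrangement allows the same marker to give kanamycin resistance in bacteria and potentially G418 resistance in mammalian cells. An f1 origin is also present, and the short ble and bGH poly(A) fragments appear to be backbone remnants.

The stated purpose is mammalian expression of the alpha-synuclein tandem tetramer. The associated publication concerns unconventional secretion of alpha-synuclein mediated by palmitoylated DNAJC5 oligomers. This suggests the construct was used to study a covalently linked, enlarged form of the protein in that pathway, though the record gives no experimental details.
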