Features (pLannotate 1.2.2; 18 found; start..end, strand, type, name):
      1..304     +  enhancer       CMV enhancer: human cytomegalovirus immediate early enhancer
    305..508     +  promoter       CMV promoter: human cytomegalovirus (CMV) immediate early promoter
    531..611     +  misc_feature   MCS: multiple cloning site
    612..1031    +  CDS            SNCA (sequence partly withheld): SYUA_HUMAN - Also known as NACP, PARK1. Experimental evidence at protein level: Swiss-Prot protein existence level 1. Neuronal protein that plays several roles in synaptic activity such as regulation of synaptic vesicle trafficking and subsequent neurotransmitter release. Participates as a monomer in synaptic vesicle exocytosis by enhancing vesicle priming, fusion and dilation of exocytotic fusion pores (PubMed:28288128, PubMed:30404828). Mechanistically, acts by increasing local Ca(2+) release from microdomains which is essential for the enhancement of ATP-induced exocytosis (PubMed:30404828)
   1041..1460    +  CDS            SNCA (sequence partly withheld): SYUA_HUMAN - Also known as NACP, PARK1. Experimental evidence at protein level: Swiss-Prot protein existence level 1. Neuronal protein that plays several roles in synaptic activity such as regulation of synaptic vesicle trafficking and subsequent neurotransmitter release. Participates as a monomer in synaptic vesicle exocytosis by enhancing vesicle priming, fusion and dilation of exocytotic fusion pores (PubMed:28288128, PubMed:30404828). Mechanistically, acts by increasing local Ca(2+) release from microdomains which is essential for the enhancement of ATP-induced exocytosis (PubMed:30404828)
   1470..1889    +  CDS            SNCA (sequence partly withheld): SYUA_HUMAN - Also known as NACP, PARK1. Experimental evidence at protein level: Swiss-Prot protein existence level 1. Neuronal protein that plays several roles in synaptic activity such as regulation of synaptic vesicle trafficking and subsequent neurotransmitter release. Participates as a monomer in synaptic vesicle exocytosis by enhancing vesicle priming, fusion and dilation of exocytotic fusion pores (PubMed:28288128, PubMed:30404828). Mechanistically, acts by increasing local Ca(2+) release from microdomains which is essential for the enhancement of ATP-induced exocytosis (PubMed:30404828)
   1899..2318    +  CDS            SNCA (sequence partly withheld): SYUA_HUMAN - Also known as NACP, PARK1. Experimental evidence at protein level: Swiss-Prot protein existence level 1. Neuronal protein that plays several roles in synaptic activity such as regulation of synaptic vesicle trafficking and subsequent neurotransmitter release. Participates as a monomer in synaptic vesicle exocytosis by enhancing vesicle priming, fusion and dilation of exocytotic fusion pores (PubMed:28288128, PubMed:30404828). Mechanistically, acts by increasing local Ca(2+) release from microdomains which is essential for the enhancement of ATP-induced exocytosis (PubMed:30404828)
   2337..2420    +  CDS            large T antigen (fragment): large T antigen from SV40 (simian virus 40)
   2443..2564    +  polyA_signal   SV40 poly(A) signal: SV40 polyadenylation signal
   2598..3026    -  rep_origin     f1 ori (sequence partly withheld): f1 bacteriophage origin of replication; arrow indicates direction of (+) strand synthesis
   3053..3157    +  promoter       AmpR promoter: bla
   3159..3516    +  promoter       SV40 promoter: SV40 enhancer and early promoter
   3551..4345    +  CDS            NeoR/KanR: aminoglycoside phosphotransferase from Tn5; aph(3')-II (or nptII); confers resistance to neomycin, kanamycin, and G418 (Geneticin®)
   4366..4518    +  CDS            ble (fragment): BLE_KLEPN - Experimental evidence at protein level: Swiss-Prot protein existence level 1. Binding protein with a strong affinity to the bleomycin family of antibiotics. Binds to CL990; an antimitotic-antibiotic compound. From Klebsiella pneumoniae.
   4577..4624    +  polyA_signal   HSV TK poly(A) signal: herpes simplex virus thymidine kinase polyadenylation signal (Cole and Stacy, 1985)
   4715..4731    -  polyA_signal   bGH poly(A) signal (fragment): bovine growth hormone polyadenylation signal
   4953..5541    +  rep_origin     ori: high-copy-number ColE1/pMB1/pBR322/pUC origin of replication
   5656..5715    +  enhancer       CMV enhancer (fragment): human cytomegalovirus immediate early enhancer
>Addgene plasmid #205707 | pCMV-αS-4 | addgene full sequence | sequence record 420304 | Addgene NGS Result
CGTTACATAACTTACGGTAAATGGCCCGCCTGGCTGACCGCCCAACGACCCCCGCCCATTGACGTCAATA
ATGACGTATGTTCCCATAGTAACGCCAATAGGGACTTTCCATTGACGTCAATGGGTGGAGTATTTACGGT
AAACTGCCCACTTGGCAGTACATCAAGTGTATCATATGCCAAGTACGCCCCCTATTGACGTCAATGACGG
TAAATGGCCCGCCTGGCATTATGCCCAGTACATGACCTTATGGGACTTTCCTACTTGGCAGTACATCTAC
GTATTAGTCATCGCTATTACCATGGTGATGCGGTTTTGGCAGTACATCAATGGGCGTGGATAGCGGTTTG
ACTCACGGGGATTTCCAAGTCTCCACCCCATTGACGTCAATGGGAGTTTGTTTTGGCACCAAAATCAACG
GGACTTTCCAAAATGTCGTAACAACTCCGCCCCATTGACGCAAATGGGCGGTAGGCGTGTACGGTGGGAG
GTCTATATAAGCAGAGCTGGTTTAGTGAACCGTCAGATCCGCTAGCGCTACCGGACTCAGATCTCGAGCT
CAAGCTTCGAATTCTGCAGTCGACGGTACCGCGGGCCCGGGATCCACCGGTATGGACGTATTTATGAAGG
GTTTGAGCAAAGCGAAAGAGGGTGTAGTGGCGGCAGCAGAAAAGACCAAGCAGGGTGTGGCTGAGGCTGC
CGGCAAAACTAAAGAG
[192 nt withheld, positions 717-908]
CTGGGTAAGAACGAGGAAGGTGCACCGCAAGAGGGCATTCTGGAGGATATGCCGGTCGATCCTGACAATG
AGGCCTATGAGATGCCAAGCGAAGAGGGTTACCAGGATTATGAGCCTGAAGCGGGATCCGGCATGGACGT
TTTCATGAAAGGCCTGAGCAAGGCAAAAGAAGGTGTCGTTGCCGCAGCGGAGAAAACGAAGCAAGGCGTT
GCGGAAGCAGCGGGTAAAACGAAAGAA
[192 nt withheld, positions 1146-1337]
CTGGGCAAGAATGAAGAAGGTGCGCCACAAGAGGGTATTCTGGAAGATATGCCAGTTGACCCGGACAACG
AGGCCTACGAGATGCCGTCCGAAGAGGGCTACCAGGATTATGAACCTGAGGCCGGTTCTGGTATGGACGT
CTTCATAAAAGGCCTGAGCAAGGCTAAAGAAGGTGTGGTTGCGGCAGCTGAGAAAACTAAGCAGGGCGTG
GCGGAAGCTGCGGGTAAGACTAAGGAA
[192 nt withheld, positions 1575-1766]
CTGGGCAAAAATGAAGAGGGTGCCCCGCAGGAAGGTATCCTGGAGGACATGCCGGTGGACCCGGATAATG
AGGCGTATGAAATGCCGAGCGAAGAGGGTTACCAGGATTATGAACCTGAGGCGGGATCCGGCATGGACGT
TTTCATGAAAGGCCTGAGCAAGGCAAAAGAGGGTGTGGTGGCAGCGGCAGAGAAAACCAAACAGGGTGTC
GCAGAGGCGGCTGGTAAGACCAAAGAG
[192 nt withheld, positions 2004-2195]
CTGGGTAAAAACGAGGAGGGTGCGCCGCAAGAAGGCATCCTGGAAGACATGCCAGTCGATCCGGATAACG
AGGCGTATGAAATGCCGTCCGAAGAAGGCTATCAAGACTACGAGCCAGAAGCTTGAGCGGCCGCGACTCT
AGATCATAATCAGCCATACCACATTTGTAGAGGTTTTACTTGCTTTAAAAAACCTCCCACACCTCCCCCT
GAACCTGAAACATAAAATGAATGCAATTGTTGTTGTTAACTTGTTTATTGCAGCTTATAATGGTTACAAA
TAAAGCAATAGCATCACAAATTTCACAAATAAAGCATTTTTTTCACTGCATTCTAGTTGTGGTTTGTCCA
AACTCATCAATGTATCTTAAGGCGTAAATTGTAAGCGTTAATATTTTGTTAAAATTCGCGTTAAATTTTT
GTTAAATCAGCTCATTTTTTAACCAATAGGCCGAAATCGGCAAAATCCCTTATAAATCAAAAGAATAGAC
CGAGATAGGGT
[37 nt withheld, positions 2697-2733]
AAAGAACGTGGACTCCAACGTCAAAGG
[49 nt withheld, positions 2761-2809]
T
[91 nt withheld, positions 2811-2901]
G
[124 nt withheld, positions 2903-3026]
CAGGTGGCACTTTTCGGGGAAATGTGCGCGGAACCCCTATTTGTTTATTTTTCTAAATACATTCAAATAT
GTATCCGCTCATGAGACAATAACCCTGATAAATGCTTCAATAATATTGAAAAAGGAAGAGTCCTGAGGCG
GAAAGAACCAGCTGTGGAATGTGTGTCAGTTAGGGTGTGGAAAGTCCCCAGGCTCCCCAGCAGGCAGAAG
TATGCAAAGCATGCATCTCAATTAGTCAGCAACCAGGTGTGGAAAGTCCCCAGGCTCCCCAGCAGGCAGA
AGTATGCAAAGCATGCATCTCAATTAGTCAGCAACCATAGTCCCGCCCCTAACTCCGCCCATCCCGCCCC
TAACTCCGCCCAGTTCCGCCCATTCTCCGCCCCATGGCTGACTAATTTTTTTTATTTATGCAGAGGCCGA
GGCCGCCTCGGCCTCTGAGCTATTCCAGAAGTAGTGAGGAGGCTTTTTTGGAGGCCTAGGCTTTTGCAAA
GATCGATCAAGAGACAGGATGAGGATCGTTTCGCATGATTGAACAAGATGGATTGCACGCAGGTTCTCCG
GCCGCTTGGGTGGAGAGGCTATTCGGCTATGACTGGGCACAACAGACAATCGGCTGCTCTGATGCCGCCG
TGTTCCGGCTGTCAGCGCAGGGGCGCCCGGTTCTTTTTGTCAAGACCGACCTGTCCGGTGCCCTGAATGA
ACTGCAAGACGAGGCAGCGCGGCTATCGTGGCTGGCCACGACGGGCGTTCCTTGCGCAGCTGTGCTCGAC
GTTGTCACTGAAGCGGGAAGGGACTGGCTGCTATTGGGCGAAGTGCCGGGGCAGGATCTCCTGTCATCTC
ACCTTGCTCCTGCCGAGAAAGTATCCATCATGGCTGATGCAATGCGGCGGCTGCATACGCTTGATCCGGC
TACCTGCCCATTCGACCACCAAGCGAAACATCGCATCGAGCGAGCACGTACTCGGATGGAAGCCGGTCTT
GTCGATCAGGATGATCTGGACGAAGAGCATCAGGGGCTCGCGCCAGCCGAACTGTTCGCCAGGCTCAAGG
CGAGCATGCCCGACGGCGAGGATCTCGTCGTGACCCATGGCGATGCCTGCTTGCCGAATATCATGGTGGA
AAATGGCCGCTTTTCTGGATTCATCGACTGTGGCCGGCTGGGTGTGGCGGACCGCTATCAGGACATAGCG
TTGGCTACCCGTGATATTGCTGAAGAGCTTGGCGGCGAATGGGCTGACCGCTTCCTCGTGCTTTACGGTA
TCGCCGCTCCCGATTCGCAGCGCATCGCCTTCTATCGCCTTCTTGACGAGTTCTTCTGAGCGGGACTCTG
GGGTTCGAAATGACCGACCAAGCGACGCCCAACCTGCCATCACGAGATTTCGATTCCACCGCCGCCTTCT
ATGAAAGGTTGGGCTTCGGAATCGTTTTCCGGGACGCCGGCTGGATGATCCTCCAGCGCGGGGATCTCAT
GCTGGAGTTCTTCGCCCACCCTAGGGGGAGGCTAACTGAAACACGGAAGGAGACAATACCGGAAGGAACC
CGCGCTATGACGGCAATAAAAAGACAGAATAAAACGCACGGTGTTGGGTCGTTTGTTCATAAACGCGGGG
TTCGGTCCCAGGGCTGGCACTCTGTCGATACCCCACCGAGACCCCATTGGGGCCAATACGCCCGCGTTTC
TTCCTTTTCCCCACCCCACCCCCCAAGTTCGGGTGAAGGCCCAGGGCTCGCAGCCAACGTCGGGGCGGCA
GGCCCTGCCATAGCCTCAGGTTACTCATATATACTTTAGATTGATTTAAAACTTCATTTTTAATTTAAAA
GGATCTAGGTGAAGATCCTTTTTGATAATCTCATGACCAAAATCCCTTAACGTGAGTTTTCGTTCCACTG
AGCGTCAGACCCCGTAGAAAAGATCAAAGGATCTTCTTGAGATCCTTTTTTTCTGCGCGTAATCTGCTGC
TTGCAAACAAAAAAACCACCGCTACCAGCGGTGGTTTGTTTGCCGGATCAAGAGCTACCAACTCTTTTTC
CGAAGGTAACTGGCTTCAGCAGAGCGCAGATACCAAATACTGTTCTTCTAGTGTAGCCGTAGTTAGGCCA
CCACTTCAAGAACTCTGTAGCACCGCCTACATACCTCGCTCTGCTAATCCTGTTACCAGTGGCTGCTGCC
AGTGGCGATAAGTCGTGTCTTACCGGGTTGGACTCAAGACGATAGTTACCGGATAAGGCGCAGCGGTCGG
GCTGAACGGGGGGTTCGTGCACACAGCCCAGCTTGGAGCGAACGACCTACACCGAACTGAGATACCTACA
GCGTGAGCTATGAGAAAGCGCCACGCTTCCCGAAGGGAGAAAGGCGGACAGGTATCCGGTAAGCGGCAGG
GTCGGAACAGGAGAGCGCACGAGGGAGCTTCCAGGGGGAAACGCCTGGTATCTTTATAGTCCTGTCGGGT
TTCGCCACCTCTGACTTGAGCGTCGATTTTTGTGATGCTCGTCAGGGGGGCGGAGCCTATGGAAAAACGC
CAGCAACGCGGCCTTTTTACGGTTCCTGGCCTTTTGCTGGCCTTTTGCTCACATGTTCTTTCCTGCGTTA
TCCCCTGATTCTGTGGATAACCGTATTACCGCCATGCATTAGTTATTAATAGTAATCAATTACGGGGTCA
TTAGTTCATAGCCCATATATGGAGTTCCG
